>Addgene plasmid #78234 | pMLRT | addgene full sequence | sequence record 322239 | Addgene NGS Result
TCCGACGTCTAAGAAACCATTATTATCATGACATTAACCTATAAAAATAGGCGTATCACGAGGCCCTTTC
GTCTTCACCTCGAGTTGACAGCTAGCTCAGTCCTAGGTACTGTGCTAGCGGAATTCATTAAAGAGGAGAA
AGGTACCATGGGTCATAATCATAATCATAATCATAATCATAATCACAACGGTGGAGATGACGATGACAAG
GGTGGTCGACAAGCTTGGATCCCTGCAGGCCTCAGGGCCCGATCGATGGGACCAATGGGGCAGCCCCTGC
AAGTGTTGACCCTAAATATAGAAGATGAGTATCGGCTACATGAGACCTCAAAAGAGCCAGATGTTTCTCT
AGGGTCCACATGGCTGTCTGATTTTCCTCAGGCCTGGGCGGAAACCGGGGGCATGGGACTGGCAGTTCGC
CAAGCTCCTCTGATCATACCTCTGAAAGCAACCTCTACCCCCGTGTCCATAAAACAATACCCCATGTCAC
AAGAAGCCAGACTGGGGATCAAGCCCCACATACAGAGACTGTTGGACCAGGGAATACTGGTACCCTGCCA
GTCCCCCTGGAACACGCCCCTGCTACCCGTTAAGAAACCAGGGACTAATGATTATAGGCCTGTCCAGGAT
CTGAGAGAAGTCAACAAGCGGGTGGAAGACATCCACCCCACCGTGCCCAACCCTTACAACCTCTTGAGCG
GGCTCCCACCGTCCCACCAGTGGTACACTGTGCTTGATTTAAAGGATGCCTTTTTCTGCCTGAGACTCCA
CCCCACCAGTCAGCCTCTCTTCGCCTTTGAGTGGAGAGATCCAGAGATGGGAATCTCAGGACAATTGACC
TGGACCAGACTCCCACAGGGTTTCAAAAACAGTCCCACCCTGTTTGATGAGGCACTGCACAGAGACCTAG
CAGACTTCCGGATCCAGCACCCAGACTTGATCCTGCTACAGTACGTGGATGACTTACTGCTGGCCGCCAC
TTCTGAGCTAGACTGCCAACAAGGTACTCGGGCCCTGTTACAAACCCTAGGGAACCTCGGGTATCGGGCC
TCGGCCAAGAAAGCCCAAATTTGCCAGAAACAGGTCAAGTATCTGGGGTATCTTCTAAAAGAGGGTCAGA
GATGGCTGACTGAGGCCAGAAAAGAGACTGTGATGGGGCAGCCTACTCCGAAGACCCCTCGACAACTAAG
GGAGTTCCTAGGGACGGCAGGCTTCTGTCGCCTCTGGATCCCTGGGTTTGCAGAAATGGCAGCCCCCTTG
TACCCTCTCACCAAAACGGGGACTCTGTTTAATTGGGGCCCAGACCAACAAAAGGCCTATCAAGAAATCA
AGCAAGCTCTTCTAACTGCCCCAGCCCTGGGGTTGCCAGATTTGACTAAGCCCTTTGAACTCTTTGTCGA
CGAGAAGCAGGGCTACGCCAAAGGTGTCCTAACGCAAAAACTGGGACCTTGGCGTCGGCCGGTGGCCTAC
CTGTCCAAAAAGCTAGACCCAGTAGCAGCTGGGTGGCCCCCTTGCCTACGGATGGTAGCAGCCATTGCCG
TACTGACAAAGGATGCAGGCAAGCTAACCATGGGACAGCCACTAGTCATTCTGGCCCCCCATGCAGTAGA
GGCACTAGTCAAACAACCCCCCGACCGCTGGCTTTCCAACGCCCGGATGACTCACTATCAGGCCTTGCTT
TTGGACACGGACCGGGTCCAGTTCGGACCGGTGGTAGCCCTGAACCCGGCTACGCTGCTCCCACTGCCTG
AGGAAGGGCTGCAACACAACTGCCTTGATATCCTGGCCGAAGCCCACGGAACCCGACCCGACCTAACGGA
CCAGCCGCTCCCAGACGCCGACCACACCTGGTACACGGATGGAAGCAGTCTCTTACAAGAGGGACAGCGT
AAGGCGGGAGCTGCGGTGACCACCGAGACCGAGGTAATCTGGGCTAAAGCCCTGCCAGCCGGGACATCCG
CTCAGCGGGCTGAACTGATAGCACTCACCCAGGCCCTAAAGATGGCAGAAGGTAAGAAGCTAAATGTTTA
TACTGATAGCCGTTATGCTTTTGCTACTGCCCATATCCATGGAGAAATATACAGAAGGCGTGGGTTGCTC
ACATCAGAAGGCAAAGAGATCAAAAATAAAGACGAGATCTTTAAATGACGCTGATAGTGCTAGTGTAGAT
CGCTACTAGAGCCAGGCATCAAATAAAACGAAAGGCTCAGTCGAAAGACTGGGCCTTTCGTTTTATCTGT
TGTTTGTCGGTGAACGCTCTCTACTAGAGTCACACTGGCTCACCTTCGGGTGGGCCTTTCTGCGTTTATA
TATAATAAATGTCCAGACCTGCAGGCATGCAAGCCTCTAGAGGCATCAAATAAAACGAAAGGCTCAGTCG
AAAGACTGGGCCTTTCGTTTTATCTGTTGTTTGTCGGTGAACGCTCTCCTGAGTAGGACAAATCCGCCGC
CCTAGACCTAGGGTACGGGTTTTGCTGCCCGCAAACGGGCTGTTCTGGTGTTGCTAGTTTGTTATCAGAA
TCGCAGATCCGGCTTCAGCCGGTTTGCCGGCTGAAAGCACTATTTCTTCCAGAATTGCCATGATTTTTTC
CCCACGGGAGGCGTCACTGGCTCCCGTGTTGTCGGCAGCTTTGATTCGATAAGCAGCATCGCCTGTTTCA
GGCTGTCTATGTGTGACTGTTGAGCTGTAACAAGTTGTCTCAGGTGTTCAATTTCATGTTCTAGTTGCTT
TGTTTTACTGGTTTCACCTGTTCTATTAGGTGTTACATGCTGTTCATCTGTTACATTGTCGATCTGTTCA
TGGTGAACAGCTTTGAATGCACCAAAAACTCGTAAAAGCTCTGATGTATCTATCTTTTTTACACCGTTTT
CATCTGTGCATATGGACAGTTTTCCCTTTGATATGTAACGGTGAACAGTTGTTCTACTTTTGTTTGTTAG
TCTTGATGCTTCACTGATAGATACAAGAGCCATAAGAACCTCAGATCCTTCCGTATTTAGCCAGTATGTT
CTCTAGTGTGGTTCGTTGTTTTTGCGTGAGCCATGAGAACGAACCATTGAGATCATACTTACTTTGCATG
TCACTCAAAAATTTTGCCTCAAAACTGGTGAGCTGAATTTTTGCAGTTAAAGCATCGTGTAGTGTTTTTC
TTAGTCCGTTATGTAGGTAGGAATCTGATGTAATGGTTGTTGGTATTTTGTCACCATTCATTTTTATCTG
GTTGTTCTCAAGTTCGGTTACGAGATCCATTTGTCTATCTAGTTCAACTTGGAAAATCAACGTATCAGTC
GGGCGGCCTCGCTTATCAACCACCAATTTCATATTGCTGTAAGTGTTTAAATCTTTACTTATTGGTTTCA
AAACCCATTGGTTAAGCCTTTTAAACTCATGGTAGTTATTTTCAAGCATTAACATGAACTTAAATTCATC
AAGGCTAATCTCTATATTTGCCTTGTGAGTTTTCTTTTGTGTTAGTTCTTTTAATAACCACTCATAAATC
CTCATAGAGTATTTGTTTTCAAAAGACTTAACATGTTCCAGATTATATTTTATGAATTTTTTTAACTGGA
AAAGATAAGGCAATATCTCTTCACTAAAAACTAATTCTAATTTTTCGCTTGAGAACTTGGCATAGTTTGT
CCACTGGAAAATCTCAAAGCCTTTAACCAAAGGATTCCTGATTTCCACAGTTCTCGTCATCAGCTCTCTG
GTTGCTTTAGCTAATACACCATAAGCATTTTCCCTACTGATGTTCATCATCTGAGCGTATTGGTTATAAG
TGAACGATACCGTCCGTTCTTTCCTTGTAGGGTTTTCAATCGTGGGGTTGAGTAGTGCCACACAGCATAA
AATTAGCTTGGTTTCATGCTCCGTTAAGTCATAGCGACTAATCGCTAGTTCATTTGCTTTGAAAACAACT
AATTCAGACATACATCTCAATTGGTCTAGGTGATTTTAATCACTATACCAATTGAGATGGGCTAGTCAAT
GATAATTACTAGTCCTTTTCCTTTGAGTTGTGGGTATCTGTAAATTCTGCTAGACCTTTGCTGGAAAACT
TGTAAATTCTGCTAGACCCTCTGTAAATTCCGCTAGACCTTTGTGTGTTTTTTTTGTTTATATTCAAGTG
GTTATAATTTATAGAATAAAGAAAGAATAAAAAAAGATAAAAAGAATAGATCCCAGCCCTGTGTATAACT
CACTACTTTAGTCAGTTCCGCAGTATTACAAAAGGATGTCGCAAACGCTGTTTGCTCCTCTACAAAACAG
ACCTTAAAACCCTAAAGGCTTAAGTAGCACCCTCGCAAGCTCGGGCAAATCGCTGAATATTCCTTTTGTC
TCCGACCATCAGGCACCTGAGTCGCTGTCTTTTTCGTGACATTCAGTTCGCTGCGCTCACGGCTCTGGCA
GTGAATGGGGGTAAATGGCACTACAGGCGCCTTTTATGGATTCATGCAAGGAAACTACCCATAATACAAG
AAAAGCCCGTCACGGGCTTCTCAGGGCGTTTTATGGCGGGTCTGCTATGTGGTGCTATCTGACTTTTTGC
TGTTCAGCAGTTCCTGCCCTCTGATTTTCCAGTCTGACCACTTCGGATTATCCCGTGACAGGTCATTCAG
ACTGGCTAATGCACCCAGTAAGGCAGCGGTATCATCAACAGGCTTACCCGTCTTACTGTCCCTAGTGCTT
GGATTCTCACCAATAAAAAACGCCCGGCGGCAACCGAGCGTTCTGAACAAATCCAGATGGAGTTCTGAGG
TCATTACTGGATCTATCAACAGGAGTCCAAGCGAGCTCTCGAACCCCAGAGTCCCGCTCAGAAGAACTCG
TCAAGAAGGCGATAGAAGGCGATGCGCTGCGAATCGGGAGCGGCGATACCGTAAAGCACGAGGAAGCGGT
CAGCCCATTCGCCGCCAAGCTCTTCAGCAATATCACGGGTAGCCAACGCTATGTCCTGATAGCGGTCCGC
CACACCCAGCCGGCCACAGTCGATGAATCCAGAAAAGCGGCCATTTTCCACCATGATATTCGGCAAGCAG
GCATCGCCATGGGTCACGACGAGATCCTCGCCGTCGGGCATGCGCGCCTTGAGCCTGGCGAACAGTTCGG
CTGGCGCGAGCCCCTGATGCTCTTCGTCCAGATCATCCTGATCGACAAGACCGGCTTCCATCCGAGTACG
TGCTCGCTCGATGCGATGTTTCGCTTGGTGGTCGAATGGGCAGGTAGCCGGATCAAGCGTATGCAGCCGC
CGCATTGCATCAGCCATGATGGATACTTTCTCGGCAGGAGCAAGGTGAGATGACAGGAGATCCTGCCCCG
GCACTTCGCCCAATAGCAGCCAGTCCCTTCCCGCTTCAGTGACAACGTCGAGCACAGCTGCGCAAGGAAC
GCCCGTCGTGGCCAGCCACGATAGCCGCGCTGCCTCGTCCTGCAGTTCATTCAGGGCACCGGACAGGTCG
GTCTTGACAAAAAGAACCGGGCGCCCCTGCGCTGACAGCCGGAACACGGCGGCATCAGAGCAGCCGATTG
TCTGTTGTGCCCAGTCATAGCCGAATAGCCTCTCCACCCAAGCGGCCGGAGAACCTGCGTGCAATCCATC
TTGTTCAATCATGCGAAACGATCCTCATCCTGTCTCTTGATCAGATCTTGATCCCCTGCGCCATCAGATC
CTTGGCGGCAAGAAAGCCATCCAGTTTACTTTGCAGGGCTTCCCAACCTTACCAGAGGGCGCCCCAGCTG
GCAAT
Features (pLannotate 1.2.2; 12 found; start..end, strand, type, name):
     85..109     +  promoter       J23119(SpeI) promoter (fragment): bacterial promoter (Registry of Standard Biological Parts BBa J23119) modified to end with an SpeI site
    154..189     +  CDS            6xHN: 6x(His-Asn) affinity tag
    256..2141    +  CDS            gag-pol (fragment): Moloney murine leukemia virus Gag-Pol polyprotein; gag-pol; contains a read-through stop codon
   2190..2261    +  terminator     rrnB T1 terminator: transcription terminator T1 from the E. coli rrnB gene
   2277..2304    +  terminator     T7Te terminator: phage T7 early transcription terminator
   2326..2344    +  misc_feature   MCS (fragment): pUC18/19 multiple cloning site
   2357..2443    +  terminator     rrnB T1 terminator: Escherichia coli rrnB; transcription terminator T1 from the E. coli rrnB gene
   2981..3931    -  CDS            Rep101: RepA protein needed for replication with the pSC101 origin; rep101
   3979..4201    -  rep_origin     pSC101 ori: low-copy replication origin that requires the Rep101 protein
   4693..4787    -  terminator     lambda t0 terminator: transcription terminator from phage lambda
   4821..5612    -  CDS            neo: KKA2_KLEPN - Also known as kan, nptII. Experimental evidence at protein level: Swiss-Prot protein existence level 1. Resistance to kanamycin, neomycin, paromomycin, ribostamycin, butirosin and gentamicin B. From Klebsiella pneumoniae.
   5644..18      -  CDS            tnpA (fragment) (across the origin): TN5P_ECOLX - Also known as tnp. Experimental evidence at protein level: Swiss-Prot protein existence level 1. Mediates transposition of transposon Tn5 by a 'cut and paste' mechanism. First, the monomeric transposase binds the 19 bp inverted DNA repeats flanking the transposon. Then, dimerization of the DNA- bound transposase creates a synaptic DNA complex. After nicking of the first DNA strand, excision of the transposon proceeds through a series of intermediates. The transposase then mediates the insertion of the transposon at a new site by strand transfer. The activity of the wild- type tran
