[The description below was written by a language model from this plasmid's Addgene catalogue record and pLannotate feature annotations shown in this document.]
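Description:
pMLRT is a low-copy bacterial expression plasmid built on the pVRb backbone for constitutive production of murine leukemia virus reverse transcriptase (MLRT) in E. coli. It replicates from the pSC101 origin together with its cognate Rep101 (RepA) initiator protein, which accounts for the low copy number, and it is selected with kanamycin through a neo/nptII aminoglycoside phosphotransferase gene followed by a lambda t0 terminator. A short fragment annotated as Tn5 transposase next to the resistance gene is most likely residual sequence carried along with the Tn5-derived kanamycin cassette rather than a functional element.

The payload is a synthetic reverse transcriptase coding sequence of about 2 kb, which the feature table recognises as a fragment of the Moloney murine leukemia virus Gag-Pol polyprotein, consistent with the RT portion of pol. The catalogue lists the promoter as J23102, a member of the Anderson family of constitutive sigma-70 promoters. The automated annotation calls a partial match to the closely related J23119, which is expected given how similar these promoters are. A 6x(His-Asn) affinity tag is annotated upstream of the RT sequence, suggesting an N-terminal fusion usable for detection or metal-affinity purification, although the record does not explicitly confirm that it is in frame. Transcription is terminated by rrnB T1 and T7Te terminators, with an additional rrnB T1 copy after a small remnant of a pUC-type multiple cloning site, insulating the cassette from the replication functions.

According to the associated publication title, the plasmid belongs to a system for genetically encoding DNA nanostructures in living bacteria, where a reverse transcriptase would be expected to convert transcribed RNA into single-stranded DNA inside the cell.
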