Addgene plasmid #78234: pMLRT
Purpose: Expresses Murine Leukemia Reverse Transcriptase (MLRT)
Depositing lab: Christopher Voigt. Depositing organization: Massachusetts Institute of Technology. Publication: Genetic encoding of DNA nanostructures and their self-assembly in living bacteria. Elbaz J, Yin P, Voigt CA. Nat Commun. 2016 Apr 19;7:11179. doi: 10.1038/ncomms11179. PubMed 27091073.
Backbone
  Vector backbone: pVRb
  Backbone size w/o insert (bp): 3514
  Total vector size (bp): 5742
  Vector type: Bacterial Expression
Growth in bacteria
  Bacterial resistance: Kanamycin, 50 μg/mL
  Growth temperature: 37°C
  Growth strain: DH5alpha
  Copy number: Low Copy
Gene/Insert
  Gene/Insert name: Murine leukemia reverse transcriptase
  Species: Synthetic
  Insert size (bp): 2001
  Promoter: J23102
  Cloning method: Gibson Cloning
  Sequencing primers: 5′ na; 3′ na
Terms and licenses: Academic/Nonprofit Terms; Industry Terms: Not Available to Industry
How to cite: pMLRT was a gift from Christopher Voigt (Addgene plasmid # 78234 ; http://n2t.net/addgene:78234 ; RRID:Addgene_78234)
