>Addgene plasmid #78234 | pMLRT | addgene partial sequence | sequence record 147941 | pBRforEco 5'-AATAGGCGTATCACGAGGC-3'
AATCATAATCATAATCATAATCATAATCACAACGGTGGAGATGACGATGACAAGGGTGGTCGACAAGCTT
GGATCCCTGCAGGCCTCAGGGCCCGATCGATGGGACCAATGGGGCAGCCCCTGCAAGTGTTGACCCTAAA
TATAGAAGATGAGTATCGGCTACATGAGACCTCAAAAGAGCCAGATGTTTCTCTAGGGTCCACATGGCTG
TCTGATTTTCCTCAGGCCTGGGCGGAAACCGGGGGCATGGGACTGGCAGTTCGCCAAGCTCCTCTGATCA
TACCTCTGAAAGCAACCTCTACCCCCGTGTCCATAAAACAATACCCCATGTCACAAGAAGCCAGACTGGG
GATCAAGCCCCACATACAGAGACTGTTGGACCAGGGAATACTGGTACCCTGCCAGTCCCCCTGGAACACG
CCCCTGCTACCCGTTAAGAAACCA
