>Addgene plasmid #78234 | pMLRT | addgene partial sequence | sequence record 148295 | pBbA5c-3 5'-CGTTTTATTTGATGCCTGG-3'
TCTCGTCTTTATTTTTGATCTCTTTGCCTTCTGATGTGAGCAACCCACGCCTTCTGTATATTTCTCCATG
GATATGGGCAGTAGCAAAAGCATAACGGCTATCAGTATAAACATTTAGCTTCTTACCTTCTGCCATCTTT
AGGGCCTGGGTGAGTGCTATCAGTTCAGCCCGCTGAGCGGATGTCCCGGCTGGCAGGGCTTTAGCCCAGA
TTACCTCGGTCTCGGTGGTCACCGCAGCTCCCGCCTTACGCTGTCCCTCTTGTAAGAGACTGCTTCCATC
CGTGTACCAGGTGTGGTCGGCGTCTGGGAGCGGCTGGTCCGTTAGGTCGGGTCGGGTTCCGTGGGCTTCG
GCCAGGATATCAAGGCAGTTGTGTTGCAGCCCTTCCTCAGGCAGTGGGAGCAGCGTAGCCGGGTTCAGGG
CTACCACCGGTCCGAACTGGACCCGGTCCGTGTCCAAAAGCAAGGCCTGATAGTGAGTCATCCGGGCGTT
GGAAAGCCAGCGGTCGGGGGGTTGTTTGACTAGTGCCTCTACTGCATGGGGGGCCAGAATGACTAGTGGC
TGTCCCATGGTTAGCTTGCCTGCATCCTTTGTCAGTACGGCAATGGCTGCTACCATCCGTAGGCAAGGGG
GCCACCCAGCTGCTACTGGGTCTAGCTTTTTGGACAGGTAGGCCACCGGCCGACGCCAAGGTCCCAGTTT
TTGCGTTAGGACACCTTTGGCGTAGCCCTGCTTCTCGTCGACAAAGAGTTCAAAGGGCTTAGTCAAATCT
GGCAACCCCAGG
